Addgene plasmid #22535: pCAG-hHIF1 alpha-IGd2
Purpose: To be used for the RNAi screening purposes (not for HDAC4 expression); see paper
Depositing lab: Connie Cepko. Depositing organization: Harvard Medical School. Publication: HDAC4 regulates neuronal survival in normal and diseased retinas. Chen B, Cepko CL. Science. 2009 Jan 9. 323(5911):256-9. 10.1126/science.1166226 PubMed 19131628.
Backbone
  Vector backbone: pCAG IGd2
  Backbone size w/o insert (bp): 6262
  Vector type: Mammalian Expression
Growth in bacteria
  Bacterial resistance: Ampicillin, 100 μg/mL
  Growth temperature: 37°C
  Growth strain: DH5alpha
  Copy number: High Copy
Gene/Insert
  Gene/Insert name: hypoxia inducible factor 1 alpha
  Species: H. sapiens (human)
  Insert size (bp): 3200
  GenBank ID: ACN88547
  Entrez Gene: HIF1A (a.k.a. HIF-1-alpha, HIF-1A, HIF-1alpha, HIF1, HIF1-ALPHA, MOP1, PASD8, bHLHe78)
  Cloning method: Restriction Enzyme; 5′ cloning site ECORV (destroyed during cloning); 3′ cloning site ECORV (destroyed during cloning)
  Sequencing primers: 5′ pCAG-F
Terms and licenses: Academic/Nonprofit Terms; Industry Terms: Not Available to Industry
How to cite: pCAG-hHIF1 alpha-IGd2 was a gift from Connie Cepko (Addgene plasmid # 22535 ; http://n2t.net/addgene:22535 ; RRID:Addgene_22535)
