[The description below was written by a language model from this plasmid's Addgene catalogue record.]
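Description:
pCAG-hHIF1 alpha-IGd2 is a mammalian expression plasmid built on the pCAG IGd2 backbone (about 6.3 kb without insert), carrying a roughly 3.2 kb human hypoxia inducible factor 1 alpha (HIF1A) insert. It is maintained in E. coli as a high-copy plasmid under ampicillin selection. The insert was placed into an EcoRV site by restriction cloning, and the site was destroyed at both junctions, so it cannot be released with that enzyme. No feature table is provided, so regulatory elements can only be inferred from the naming. "pCAG" and the pCAG-F sequencing primer point to the CAG promoter, a strong, broadly active hybrid of the CMV enhancer and chicken beta-actin promoter. The "IGd2" designation probably denotes an IRES followed by a destabilised, short-half-life GFP (d2EGFP), but the record does not spell this out, and it does not state the mammalian polyadenylation signal or the bacterial origin.

The stated purpose is RNAi screening rather than protein overexpression. The catalogue note's wording refers to HDAC4, not HIF1A, apparently carried over from a related construct in the same series. If the backbone is arranged as its name implies, the HIF1A sequence and the reporter would share a single bicistronic transcript. An effective siRNA or shRNA against HIF1A would then degrade the whole message and lower fluorescence, and the reporter's rapid turnover would make knockdown readily visible. The plasmid would therefore serve as a sensor for identifying effective HIF1A-targeting RNAi reagents. The associated study concerned HDAC4 and neuronal survival in normal and diseased retinas.
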