>Addgene plasmid #22535 | pCAG-hHIF1 alpha-IGd2 | addgene partial sequence | sequence record 28334 | 22535 with hHIF1-R (CCTTTTCCTGCTCTGTTTGG)
NCTATATGGTGATGATGTGGCACTAGTAGTTTCTTTATGTATGTGGGTAGGAGATGGAGATGCAATCAAT
ATTTTAATGTCTTCCATACGGTCTTTTGTCACTGTTTTTAATTCATCAGTGGTGGCAGTGGTAGTGGTGG
CATTAGCAGTAGGTTCTTGTATTTGAGTCTGCTGGAATACTGTAACTGTGCTTTGAGGACTTGCGCTTTC
AGGGCTTGCGGAACTGCTTTCTAATGGTGACAACTGATCGAAGGAACGTAACTGGAAGTCATCATCCATT
GGGATATAGGGAGCTAACATCTCCAAGTCTAAATCTGTGTCCTGAGTAGAAAATGGGTTCTTTGCTTCTG
TGTCTTCAGCAAAAAGTTTTTCTACCAATTCCAACTTGAATTCATTGACCATATCACTATCCACATAAAA
ACAATATTCACTGGGACTATTAGGCTCAGGTGAACTTTGTCTAGTGCTTCCATCGGAAGGACTAGGTGTC
TGATCCTGAATCTGGGGCATGGTAAAAGAAAGTTCCAGTGACTCTGGATTTGGTTCTAATTTTAATGCAA
CTTCTTGATTGAGTGCAGGGTCAGCACTACTTCGAAGTGGCTTTGGCGTTTCAGCGGTGGGTAATGGAGA
CATTGCCAAATTTATATTCTGTAATTTTTCGTTGGGTGAGGGGAGCATTACATCATN
